Addgene plasmid #131047: pYJ02-Guide-SOX17-E1-gRNA2
Purpose: SOX17 Knock out
Depositing lab: Xiaojun Lian. Depositing organization: Pennsylvania State University.
Backbone
  Vector backbone: pGuide-U6-gRNA
  Backbone size w/o insert (bp): 3979
  Vector type: Mammalian Expression, CRISPR
Growth in bacteria
  Bacterial resistance: Ampicillin and Kanamycin, 100 & 50 μg/mL
  Growth temperature: 37°C
  Growth strain: NEB Stable
  Copy number: High Copy
Gene/Insert
  Gene/Insert name: SOX17 Exon1 gRNA2
  gRNA/shRNA sequence: GGTCTGGCTCTGGTCGTCAC
  Species: H. sapiens (human)
  Entrez Gene: SOX17 (a.k.a. VUR3)
  Cloning method: Restriction Enzyme; 5′ cloning site Unknown (unknown if destroyed); 3′ cloning site Unknown (unknown if destroyed)
Terms and licenses: Academic/Nonprofit Terms; Industry Terms: Not Available to Industry
How to cite: pYJ02-Guide-SOX17-E1-gRNA2 was a gift from Xiaojun Lian (Addgene plasmid # 131047 ; http://n2t.net/addgene:131047 ; RRID:Addgene_131047)
