[The description below was written by a language model from this plasmid's Addgene catalogue record and pLannotate feature annotations shown in this document.]
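Description:
pYJ02-Guide-SOX17-E1-gRNA2 is a small mammalian CRISPR guide RNA expression plasmid built on the pGuide-U6-gRNA backbone and intended for knocking out human SOX17. It is propagated in E. coli from a high-copy ColE1/pUC-type origin and carries two bacterial selection markers, a β-lactamase gene (ampicillin resistance) and a Tn5-derived neo/nptII gene (kanamycin resistance). This matches the dual ampicillin and kanamycin selection listed in the catalogue entry. An f1 phage origin is also present. So are remnants of a cloning-vector polylinker region: lacZα and lacI fragments, the lac promoter and operator, a CAP binding site, and flanking T7 and SP6 promoters. No mammalian selection marker or reporter is annotated.

The functional payload is a compact RNA polymerase III cassette. A human U6 promoter is followed by a short unannotated gap, consistent with the 20-nucleotide spacer targeting exon 1 of SOX17 (the second guide designed for that exon), and then by the Streptococcus pyogenes Cas9 gRNA scaffold. Partial attB1 and attB2 Gateway sites flank the cassette and are probably left over from how the original guide cassette was constructed. The plasmid encodes no Cas9, so the nuclease has to be supplied separately, for example from a co-transfected plasmid or a Cas9-expressing cell line. Cas9 directed by this guide would cut within SOX17 exon 1, and error-prone repair of the break can produce frameshifting indels that disrupt the gene. The record states that the guide was inserted by restriction enzyme cloning but does not give the sites used, and it does not name the cell type or application beyond SOX17 knockout.
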