Features (pLannotate 1.2.2; 17 found; start..end, strand, type, name):
    182..770     -  rep_origin     ori: high-copy-number ColE1/pMB1/pBR322/pUC origin of replication
    941..1801    -  CDS            AmpR: β-lactamase; bla; confers resistance to ampicillin, carbenicillin, and related antibiotics
   1802..1818    -  promoter       AmpR promoter (fragment): bla
   1822..2613    -  CDS            neo: KKA2_KLEPN - Also known as kan, nptII. Experimental evidence at protein level: Swiss-Prot protein existence level 1. Resistance to kanamycin, neomycin, paromomycin, ribostamycin, butirosin and gentamicin B. From Klebsiella pneumoniae.
   2645..2944    -  CDS            tnpA (fragment): TN5P_ECOLX - Also known as tnp. Experimental evidence at protein level: Swiss-Prot protein existence level 1. Mediates transposition of transposon Tn5 by a 'cut and paste' mechanism. First, the monomeric transposase binds the 19 bp inverted DNA repeats flanking the transposon. Then, dimerization of the DNA- bound transposase creates a synaptic DNA complex. After nicking of the first DNA strand, excision of the transposon proceeds through a series of intermediates. The transposase then mediates the insertion of the transposon at a new site by strand transfer. The activity of the wild- type tran
   2957..3385    -  rep_origin     f1 ori (sequence partly withheld): f1 bacteriophage origin of replication; arrow indicates direction of (+) strand synthesis
   3389..3546    -  CDS            lacZα (fragment): LacZα fragment of β-galactosidase; lacZ fragment
   3549..3567    +  promoter       T7 promoter: promoter for bacteriophage T7 RNA polymerase
   3640..3658    +  protein_bind   attB1 (fragment): mutant version of attB; recombination site for the Gateway® BP reaction BP Clonase™
   3710..3950    +  promoter       U6 promoter: RNA polymerase III promoter for human U6 snRNA
   3979..4054    +  misc_RNA       gRNA scaffold: guide RNA scaffold for the Streptococcus pyogenes CRISPR/Cas9 system
   4066..4087    -  protein_bind   attB2 (fragment): mutant version of attB; recombination site for the Gateway® BP reaction BP Clonase™
   4178..4196    -  promoter       SP6 promoter: promoter for bacteriophage SP6 RNA polymerase
   4238..4254    -  protein_bind   lac operator: The lac repressor binds to the lac operator to inhibit transcription in E. coli. This inhibition can be relieved by adding lactose or isopropyl-β-D-thiogalactopyranoside (IPTG). lac repressor encoded by lacI
   4262..4292    -  promoter       lac promoter: promoter for the E. coli lac operon
   4307..4328    -  protein_bind   CAP binding site: CAP binding activates transcription in the presence of cAMP. E. coli catabolite activator protein
   4341..4433    -  CDS            lacI (fragment): lac repressor; lacI; The lac repressor binds to the lac operator to inhibit transcription in E. coli. This inhibition can be relieved by adding lactose or isopropyl-β-D-thiogalactopyranoside (IPTG).
>Addgene plasmid #131047 | pYJ02-Guide-SOX17-E1-gRNA2 | addgene full sequence | sequence record 256604 | Addgene NGS Result
CTTCCGCTTCCTCGCTCACTGACTCGCTGCGCTCGGTCGTTCGGCTGCGGCGAGCGGTATCAGCTCACTC
AAAGGCGGTAATACGGTTATCCACAGAATCAGGGGATAACGCAGGAAAGAACATGTGAGCAAAAGGCCAG
CAAAAGGCCAGGAACCGTAAAAAGGCCGCGTTGCTGGCGTTTTTCCATAGGCTCCGCCCCCCTGACGAGC
ATCACAAAAATCGACGCTCAAGTCAGAGGTGGCGAAACCCGACAGGACTATAAAGATACCAGGCGTTTCC
CCCTGGAAGCTCCCTCGTGCGCTCTCCTGTTCCGACCCTGCCGCTTACCGGATACCTGTCCGCCTTTCTC
CCTTCGGGAAGCGTGGCGCTTTCTCATAGCTCACGCTGTAGGTATCTCAGTTCGGTGTAGGTCGTTCGCT
CCAAGCTGGGCTGTGTGCACGAACCCCCCGTTCAGCCCGACCGCTGCGCCTTATCCGGTAACTATCGTCT
TGAGTCCAACCCGGTAAGACACGACTTATCGCCACTGGCAGCAGCCACTGGTAACAGGATTAGCAGAGCG
AGGTATGTAGGCGGTGCTACAGAGTTCTTGAAGTGGTGGCCTAACTACGGCTACACTAGAAGAACAGTAT
TTGGTATCTGCGCTCTGCTGAAGCCAGTTACCTTCGGAAAAAGAGTTGGTAGCTCTTGATCCGGCAAACA
AACCACCGCTGGTAGCGGTGGTTTTTTTGTTTGCAAGCAGCAGATTACGCGCAGAAAAAAAGGATCTCAA
GAAGATCCTTTGATCTTTTCTACGGGGTCTGACGCTCAGTGGAACGAAAACTCACGTTAAGGGATTTTGG
TCATGAGATTATCAAAAAGGATCTTCACCTAGATCCTTTTAAATTAAAAATGAAGTTTTAAATCAATCTA
AAGTATATATGAGTAAACTTGGTCTGACAGTTACCAATGCTTAATCAGTGAGGCACCTATCTCAGCGATC
TGTCTATTTCGTTCATCCATAGTTGCCTGACTCCCCGTCGTGTAGATAACTACGATACGGGAGGGCTTAC
CATCTGGCCCCAGTGCTGCAATGATACCGCGAGACCCACGCTCACCGGCTCCAGATTTATCAGCAATAAA
CCAGCCAGCCGGAAGGGCCGAGCGCAGAAGTGGTCCTGCAACTTTATCCGCCTCCATCCAGTCTATTAAT
TGTTGCCGGGAAGCTAGAGTAAGTAGTTCGCCAGTTAATAGTTTGCGCAACGTTGTTGCCATTGCTACAG
GCATCGTGGTGTCACGCTCGTCGTTTGGTATGGCTTCATTCAGCTCCGGTTCCCAACGATCAAGGCGAGT
TACATGATCCCCCATGTTGTGCAAAAAAGCGGTTAGCTCCTTCGGTCCTCCGATCGTTGTCAGAAGTAAG
TTGGCCGCAGTGTTATCACTCATGGTTATGGCAGCACTGCATAATTCTCTTACTGTCATGCCATCCGTAA
GATGCTTTTCTGTGACTGGTGAGTACTCAACCAAGTCATTCTGAGAATAGTGTATGCGGCGACCGAGTTG
CTCTTGCCCGGCGTCAATACGGGATAATACCGCGCCACATAGCAGAACTTTAAAAGTGCTCATCATTGGA
AAACGTTCTTCGGGGCGAAAACTCTCAAGGATCTTACCGCTGTTGAGATCCAGTTCGATGTAACCCACTC
GTGCACCCAACTGATCTTCAGCATCTTTTACTTTCACCAGCGTTTCTGGGTGAGCAAAAACAGGAAGGCA
AAATGCCGCAAAAAAGGGAATAAGGGCGACACGGAAATGTTGAATACTCATACTCTTCCTTTTTCAATTC
AGAAGAACTCGTCAAGAAGGCGATAGAAGGCGATGCGCTGCGAATCGGGAGCGGCGATACCGTAAAGCAC
GAGGAAGCGGTCAGCCCATTCGCCGCCAAGCTCTTCAGCAATATCACGGGTAGCCAACGCTATGTCCTGA
TAGCGGTCCGCCACACCCAGCCGGCCACAGTCGATGAATCCAGAAAAGCGGCCATTTTCCACCATGATAT
TCGGCAAGCAGGCATCGCCATGGGTCACGACGAGATCCTCGCCGTCGGGCATGCGCGCCTTGAGCCTGGC
GAACAGTTCGGCTGGCGCGAGCCCCTGATGCTCTTCGTCCAGATCATCCTGATCGACAAGACCGGCTTCC
ATCCGAGTACGTGCTCGCTCGATGCGATGTTTCGCTTGGTGGTCGAATGGGCAGGTAGCCGGATCAAGCG
TATGCAGCCGCCGCATTGCATCAGCCATGATGGATACTTTCTCGGCAGGAGCAAGGTGGGATGACAGGAG
ATCCTGCCCCGGCACTTCGCCCAATAGCAGCCAGTCCCTTCCCGCTTCAGTGACAACGTCGAGCACAGCT
GCGCAAGGAACGCCCGTCGTGGCCAGCCACGATAGCCGCGCTGCCTCGTCCTGCAGTTCATTCAGGGCAC
CGGACAGGTCGGTCTTGACAAAAAGAACCGGGCGCCCCTGCGCTGACAGCCGGAACACGGCGGCATCAGA
GCAGCCGATTGTCTGTTGTGCCCAGTCATAGCCGAATAGCCTCTCCACCCAAGCGGCCGGAGAACCTGCG
TGCAATCCATCTTGTTCAATCATGCGAAACGATCCTCATCCTGTCTCTTGATCAGATCTTGATCCCCTGC
GCCATCAGATCCTTGGCGGCAAGAAAGCCATCCAGTTTACTTTGCAGGGCTTCCCAACCTTACCAGAGGG
CGCCCCAGCTGGCAATTCCGGTTCGCTTGCTGTCCATAAAACCGCCCAGTCTAGCTATCGCCATGTAAGC
CCACTGCAAGCTACCTGCTTTCTCTTTGCGCTTGCGTTTTCCCTTGTCCAGATAGCCCAGTAGCTGACAT
TCATCCGGGGTCAGCACCGTTTCTGCGGACTGGCTTTCTACGTGTTCCGCTTCCTTTAGCAGCCCTTGCG
CCCTGAATTTTGTTAAAATTCGCGTTAAATTTTTGTTAAATCAGCTCATTTTTTAACCAATAGGCCGAAA
TCGGCAAAATCCCTTATAAATCAAAAGAATAGACCGAGATAGGGT
[37 nt withheld, positions 3056-3092]
AAAGAACGTGGACTCCAACGTCAAAGG
[49 nt withheld, positions 3120-3168]
T
[91 nt withheld, positions 3170-3260]
G
[124 nt withheld, positions 3262-3385]
CCATTCGCCATTCAGGCTGCGCAACTGTTGGGAAGGGCGATCGGTGCGGGCCTCTTCGCTATTACGCCAG
CTGGCGAAAGGGGGATGTGCTGCAAGGCGATTAAGTTGGGTAACGCCAGGGTTTTCCCAGTCACGACGTT
GTAAAACGACGGCCAGTGAATTGTAATACGACTCACTATAGGGCGAATTGGGCCCTCTAGATGCATGCTC
GAGCGGCCGCCAGTGTGATGGATATCTGCAGAATTCGCCCTTCATTGTACAAAAAAGCAGGCTTTAAAGG
AACCAATTCAGTCGACTGGATCCGGTACCAAGGTCGGGCAGGAAGAGGGCCTATTTCCCATGATTCCTTC
ATATTTGCATATACGATACAAGGCTGTTAGAGAGATAATTAGAATTAATTTGACTGTAAACACAAAGATA
TTAGTACAAAATACGTGACGTAGAAAGTAATAATTTCTTGGGTAGTTTGCAGTTTTAAAATTATGTTTTA
AAATGGACTATCATATGCTTACCGTAACTTGAAAGTATTTCGATTTCTTGGCTTTATATATCTTGTGGAA
AGGACGAAACACCGGTCTGGCTCTGGTCGTCACGTTTTAGAGCTAGAAATAGCAAGTTAAAATAAGGCTA
GTCCGTTATCAACTTGAAAAAGTGGCACCGAGTCGGTGCTTTTTTTCTAGACCCAGCTTTCTTGTACAAA
GTTGGCATTAATGAAGGGCGAATTCCAGCACACTGGCGGCCGTTACTAGTGGATCCGAGCTCGGTACCAA
GCTTGATGCATAGCTTGAGTATTCTATAGTGTCACCTAAATAGCTTGGCGTAATCATGGTCATAGCTGTT
TCCTGTGTGAAATTGTTATCCGCTCACAATTCCACACAACATACGAGCCGGAAGCATAAAGTGTAAAGCC
TGGGGTGCCTAATGAGTGAGCTAACTCACATTAATTGCGTTGCGCTCACTGCCCGCTTTCCAGTCGGGAA
ACCTGTCGTGCCAGCTGCATTAATGAATCGGCCAACGCGCGGGGAGAGGCGGTTTGCGTATTGGGCGCT
